Addgene plasmid #54480: pCRUSH
Purpose: (Empty Backbone) Mouse genomic ROSA26 targeting vector, expresses EGFP, cre/lox conditional U6 promoter pgk-puro
Depositing lab: Laurie Jackson-Grusby. Depositing organization: Boston Children's Hospital. Publication: RUSH and CRUSH: a rapid and conditional RNA interference method in mice. Brown JR, Zetsche B, Jackson-Grusby L. Genesis. 2014 Jan;52(1):39-48. doi: 10.1002/dvg.22718. Epub 2013 Oct 26. PubMed 24166816.
Backbone
  Vector backbone: ROSA26-1
  Backbone manufacturer: Phil Soriano, Addgene Plasmid #21714
  Modifications to backbone: Modified by deleting the HpaI site, converting the XhoI site to AscI, and cloning a splice acceptor-GFP-polyA into the XbaI site. Cre-lox regulated U6 cassette derived from pSICO PGK puro, Addgene plasmid 11586, (Ventura et al., 2004) was modified by replacing the lentiviral GFP gene with drug selection markers (pgk-puro), and cloned into the XbaI site 3' of GFP. Unique HpaI and XhoI sites were maintained for single step short hairpin oligonucleotide cloning.
  Vector type: Mammalian Expression, Mouse Targeting, RNAi, Cre/Lox
  Promoter: U6
  Selectable markers: Puromycin
  Tag / fusion protein: SA-EGFP-polyA (N terminal on backbone); U6 promoter (N terminal on backbone); loxP (N terminal on backbone); pgk-puro (N terminal on backbone)
Growth in bacteria
  Bacterial resistance: Ampicillin, 100 μg/mL
  Growth temperature: 37°C
  Growth strain: DH5alpha
  Copy number: High Copy
Gene/Insert
  Cloning method: Restriction Enzyme
  Sequencing primers: 5′ CRUSH-for CATCAGAAGCTGGTCGACTCT; 3′ CRUSH-rev GGGCCACAACTCCTCATAAA
Terms and licenses: Academic/Nonprofit Terms; Industry Terms: Not Available to Industry
Depositor comments: Unique HpaI and XhoI sites were maintained for single step short hairpin oligonucleotide cloning. Using the primers described above yields 429 bp and 374 bp for positive and negative products, respectively.
How to cite: pCRUSH was a gift from Laurie Jackson-Grusby (Addgene plasmid # 54480 ; http://n2t.net/addgene:54480 ; RRID:Addgene_54480)
