[The description below was written by a language model from this plasmid's Addgene catalogue record.]
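Description:
pCRUSH is an empty-backbone mouse gene-targeting vector for conditional RNA interference, built on the ROSA26-1 targeting plasmid, which carries homology to the mouse ROSA26 locus. It is propagated in E. coli as a high-copy plasmid under ampicillin selection, and puromycin is the selectable marker in mammalian cells. The backbone was altered by removing its HpaI site, converting the XhoI site to AscI, and inserting a splice acceptor-EGFP-polyA cassette into the XbaI site. Because this EGFP unit has a splice acceptor rather than a stated promoter of its own, its expression after correct integration would be expected to come from splicing into the endogenous ROSA26 transcript, giving a fluorescent readout of the targeted allele.

Downstream of EGFP, at the same XbaI site, sits a Cre/lox-regulated U6 cassette derived from pSico PGK puro, in which the original lentiviral GFP gene was replaced by a pgk-puro drug selection marker. In the pSico design, a loxP-flanked stuffer interrupts the U6 promoter so that the short hairpin is not transcribed. Cre recombination excises the floxed segment and restores a functional Pol III promoter, switching on knockdown. Here the floxed element would be the pgk-puro unit, although the record gives no feature map to confirm the exact arrangement.

Unique HpaI and XhoI sites are retained so that annealed short hairpin oligonucleotides can be cloned in a single step. No hairpin is present in the deposited plasmid. The vector is intended for generating targeted mouse cells, and from them mice, with single-copy, Cre-inducible shRNA expression from the ROSA26 locus.
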