>Addgene plasmid #54480 | pCRUSH | addgene partial sequence | sequence record 91228 | R26-F1 5'-GCACTTGCTCTCCCAAAGTC-3'
TAGGCGGGGAGAAGGCCGCACCCTTCTCCGGAGGGGGGAGGGGAGTGTTGCAATACCTTTCTGGGAGTTC
TCTGCTGCCTCCTGGCTTCTGAGGACCGCCCTGGGCCTGGGAGAATCCCTTCCCCCTCTTCCCTCGTGAT
CTGCAACTCCAGTCTTTCTACGGTCGAGGCTAGAACTAGTGGATCCCCCGGGCTGCAGATCTGTAGGGCG
CAGTAGTCCAGGGTTTCCTTGATGATGTCATACTTATCCTGTCCCTTTTTTTTCCACAGCTCGCGGTTGA
GGACAAACTCTTCGCGGTCTTTCCAGTGGGGATCGACGGTATCGATGGATCCGAATTCAGTGGATCCACC
GGTCGCCACCATGGTGAGCAAGGGCGAGGAGCTGTTCACCGGGGTGGTGCCCATCCTGGTCGAGCTGGAC
GGCGACGTAAACGGCCACAAGTTCAGCGTGTCCGGCGAGGGCGAGGGCGATGCCACCTACGGCAAGCTGA
CCCTGAAGTTCATCTGCACCACCGGCAAGCTGCCCGTGCCCTGGCCCACCCTCGTGACCACCCTGACCTA
CGGCGTGCAGTGCTTCAGCCGCTACCCCGACCACATGAAGCAGCACGACTTCTTCAAGTCCGCCATGCCC
GAAGGCTACGTCCAGGAGCGCACCATCTTCTTCAAGGACGACGGCAACTACAAGACCCGCGCCGAGGTGA
AGTTCGAGGGCGACACCCTGGTGAACCGCATCGAGCTGAAGGGCATCGACTTCAAGGAGGACGGCAACAT
CCTGGGGCACAAGCTGGAGTACAACTACAACAGCCACAACGTCTATATCATGGCCGACAAGCAGAA
