>Addgene plasmid #54480 | pCRUSH | addgene partial sequence | sequence record 92218 | EGFP-C 5'-CATGGTCCTGCTGGAGTTCGTG-3'
GAGCTGTACAAGTAAAGCGGCCCTAGAGCTCGCTGATCAGCCTCGACTGTGCCTTCTAGTTGCCAGCCAT
CTGTTGTTTGCCCCTCCCCCGTGCCTTCCTTGACCCTGGAAGGTGCCACTCCCACTGTCCTTTCCTAATA
AAATGAGGAAATTGCATCGCATTGTCTGAGTAGGTGTCATTCTATTCTGGGGGGTGGGGTGGGGCAGGAC
AGCAAGGGGGAGGATTGGGAAGACAATAGCAGGCATGCTGGGGATGCGGTGGGCTCTATGGCTTCTGAGG
CGGAAAGAACCAGCTGGGGCTCGACTCGCTGATCAGCCTCGACTGTGCCTTCTAGTTGCCAGCCATCTGT
TGTTTGCCCCTCCCCCGTGCCTTCCTTGACCCTGGAAGGTGCCACTCCCACTGTCCTTTCCTAATAAAAT
GAGGAAATTGCATCGCATTGTCTGAGTAGGTGTCATTCTATTCTGGGGGGTGGGGTGGGGCAGGACAGCA
AGGGGGAGGATTGGGAAGACAATAGCAGGCATGCTGGGGATGCGGTGGGCTCTATGGCTTCTGAGGCGGA
AAGAACCAGCTGGGGCTCGATCCTCTAGAGATCCGACGCGCCATCTCTAGGCCCGCGCCGGCCCCCTCGC
ACAGACTTGTGGGAGAAGCTCGGCTACTCCCCTGCCCCGGTTAATTTGCATATAATATTTCCTAGTAACT
ATAGAGGCTTAATGTGCGATAA
