>Addgene plasmid #54480 | pCRUSH | addgene partial sequence | sequence record 93495 | pLLU-5 5'-cacagacttgtgggagaagc-3'
GGCTTAATGTGCGATAAAAGACAGATAATCTGTTCTTTTTAATACTAGCTACATTTTACATGATAGGCTT
GGATTTCTATAAGAGATACAAATACTAAATTATTATTTTAAAAAACAGCACAAAAGGAAACTCACCCTAA
CTGTAAAGTAATTATAACTTCGTATAGTATAAATTATACGAAGTTATAAGCCTTGGTTTTTTGAATTCGT
CGACCTCGAAATTCTACCGGGTAGGGGAGGCGCTTTTCCCAAGGCAGTCTGGAGCATGCGCTTTAGCAGC
CCCGCTGGGCACTTGGCGCTACACAAGTGGCCTCTGGCCTCGCACACATTCCACATCCACCGGTAGGCGC
CAACCGGCTCCGTTCTTTGGTGGCCCCTTCGCGCCACCTTCTACTCCTCCCCTAGTCAGGAAGTTCCCCC
CCGCCCCGCAGCTCGCGTCGTGCAGGACGTGACAAATGGAAGTAGCACGTCTCACTAGTCTCGTGCAGAT
GGACAGCACCGCTGAGCAATGGAAGCGGGTAGGCCTTTGGGGCAGCGGCCAATAGCAGCTTTGCTCCTTC
GCTTTCTGGGCTCAGAGGCTGGGAAGGGGTGGGTCCGGGGGCGGGCTCAGGGGCGGGCTCAGGGGCGGGG
CGGGCGCCCGAAGGTCCTCCGGAGGCCCGGCATTCTGCACGCTTCAAAAGCGCACGTCTGCCGCGCTGTT
CTCCTCTTCCTCATCTCCGGG
