>Addgene plasmid #54480 | pCRUSH | addgene partial sequence | sequence record 94279 | Puro-F2 5'-ctcggcttcaccgtcacc-3'
CTGGTGCATGACCCGCAAGCCCGGTGCCTGACGCCCGCCCCACGACCCGCAGCGCCCGACCGAAAGGAGC
GCACGACCCCATGCATCGATGATATCAGATCCCCGGGATGCAGAAATTGATGATCTATTAAACAATAAAG
ATGTCCACTAAAATGGAAGTTTTTCCTGTCATACTTTGTTAAGAAGGGTGAGAACAGAGTACCTACATTT
TGAATGGAAGGATTGGAGCTACGGGGGTGGGGGTGGGGTGGGATTAGATAAATGCCTGCTCTTTACTGAA
GGCTCTTTACTATTGCTTTATGATAATGTTTCATAGTTGGATATCATAATTTAAACAAGCAAAACCAAAT
TAAGGGCCAGCTCATTCCTCCCACTCATGATCTATAGATCTATAGATCTCTCGTGGGATCATTGTTTTTC
TCTTGATTCCCACTTTGTGGTTCTAAGTACTGTGGTTTCCAAATGTGTCAGTTTCATAGCCTGAAGAACG
AGATCAGCAGCCTCTGTTCCACATACACTTCATTCTCAGTATTGTTTTGCCAAGTTCTAATTCCATCAGA
AGCTGGTCGACTCTAGCTAGATGCGGCCGCATAACTTCGTATAGTATAAATTATACGAAGTTATAAGCCT
TGTTAACGCGCGGTGACCCTCGAGGTCGACGGTATCGATAAGCTCGCTTCACGAGATCATGTTTAAGGGT
TCCGGTTCCACTAGGTACAATTCGATATCAAGCTTATCGATAATCAACCTCTGGATTACAAA
